>Addgene plasmid #80935 | pSMVP-Cas9C-P2A-turboGFP | depositor full sequence | sequence record 155831 | Full sequence
AATATTATTGAAGCATTTATCAGGGTTCGTCTCGTCCCTCTAGACCCAGCTTTCTTGTACAAAGTTGGCA
TTATGGAATGTGTGTCAGTTAGGGTGTGGAAAGTCCCCAGGCTCCCCAGCAGGCAGAAGTATGCAAAGCA
TGCATCTCAATTAGTCAGCAACCAGTCCCGGTCTCCTCCCATGCATGTCAATATTGGCCATTAGCCATAT
TATTCATTGGTTATATAGCATAAATCAATATTGGCTATTGGCCATTGCATACGTTGTATCTATATCATAA
TATGTACATTTATATTGGCTCATGTCCAATATGACCGCCATGTTGGCATTGATTATTGACTAGTTATTAA
TAGTAATCAATTACGGGGTCATTAGTTCATAGCCCATATATGGAGTTCCGCGTTACATAACTTACGGTAA
ATGGCCCGCCTGGCTGACCGCCCAACGACCCCCGCCCATTGACGTCAATAATGACGTATGTTCCCATAGT
AACGCCAATAGGGACTTTCCATTGACGTCAATGGGTGGAGTATTTACGGTAAACTGCCCACTTGGCAGTA
CATCAAGTGTATCATATGCCAAGTCCGCCCCCTATTGACGTCAATGACGGTAAATGGCCCGCCTGGCATT
ATGCCCAGTACATGACCTTACGGGACTTTCCTACTTGGCAGTACATCTACGTATTAGTCATCGCTATTAC
CATGGTGATGCGGTTTTGGCAGTACACCAATGGGCGTGGATAGCGGTTTGACTCACGGGGATTTCCAAGT
CTCCACCCCATTGACGTCAATGGGAGTTTGTTTTGGCACCAAAATCAACGGGACTTTCCAAAATGTCGTA
ATAACCCCGCCCCGTTGACGCAAATGGGCGGTAGGCGTGTACGGTGGGAGGTCTATATAAGCAGAGGTCG
TTTAGTGAACCGTCAGATCACTAGTAGCTTTATTGCGGTAGTTTATCACAGTTAAATTGCTAACGCAGTC
AGTGCTCGACTGATCACAGGTAAGTATCAAGGTTACAAGACAGGTTTAAGGAGGCCAATAGAAACTGGGC
TTGTCGAGACAGAGAAGATTCTTGCGTTTCTGATAGGCACCTATTGGTCTTACTGACATCCACTTTGCCT
TTCTCTCCACAGGGGTACCGAAGCCGCTAGCGCTACCGGTCGCCACCATGGCGGCGGCGTGCCCGGAACT
GCGTCAGCTGGCGCAGAGCGATGTGTATTGGGATCCGATTGTGAGCATTGAACCGGATGGCGTGGAAGAA
GTGTTTGATCTGACCGTGCCGGGCCCGCATAACTTTGTGGCGAACGATATTATTGCGCATAACTCTGGCC
AGGGGGACAGTCTTCACGAGCACATCGCTAATCTTGCAGGTAGCCCAGCTATCAAAAAGGGAATACTGCA
GACCGTTAAGGTCGTGGATGAACTCGTCAAAGTAATGGGAAGGCATAAGCCCGAGAATATCGTTATCGAG
ATGGCCCGAGAGAACCAAACTACCCAGAAGGGACAGAAGAACAGTAGGGAAAGGATGAAGAGGATTGAAG
AGGGTATAAAAGAACTGGGGTCCCAAATCCTTAAGGAACACCCAGTTGAAAACACCCAGCTTCAGAATGA
GAAGCTCTACCTGTACTACCTGCAGAACGGCAGGGACATGTACGTGGATCAGGAACTGGACATCAATCGG
CTCTCCGACTACGACGTGGATCATATCGTGCCCCAGTCTTTTCTCAAAGATGATTCTATTGATAATAAAG
TGTTGACAAGATCCGATAAAAATAGAGGGAAGAGTGATAACGTCCCCTCAGAAGAAGTTGTCAAGAAAAT
GAAAAATTATTGGCGGCAGCTGCTGAACGCCAAACTGATCACACAACGGAAGTTCGATAATCTGACTAAG
GCTGAACGAGGTGGCCTGTCTGAGTTGGATAAAGCCGGCTTCATCAAAAGGCAGCTTGTTGAGACACGCC
AGATCACCAAGCACGTGGCCCAAATTCTCGATTCACGCATGAACACCAAGTACGATGAAAATGACAAACT
GATTCGAGAGGTGAAAGTTATTACTCTGAAGTCTAAGCTGGTCTCAGATTTCAGAAAGGACTTTCAGTTT
TATAAGGTGAGAGAGATCAACAATTACCACCATGCGCATGATGCCTACCTGAATGCAGTGGTAGGCACTG
CACTTATCAAAAAATATCCCAAGCTTGAATCTGAATTTGTTTACGGAGACTATAAAGTGTACGATGTTAG
GAAAATGATCGCAAAGTCTGAGCAGGAAATAGGCAAGGCCACCGCTAAGTACTTCTTTTACAGCAATATT
ATGAATTTTTTCAAGACCGAGATTACACTGGCCAATGGAGAGATTCGGAAGCGACCACTTATCGAAACAA
ACGGAGAAACAGGAGAAATCGTGTGGGACAAGGGTAGGGATTTCGCGACAGTCCGGAAGGTCCTGTCCAT
GCCGCAGGTGAACATCGTTAAAAAGACCGAAGTACAGACCGGAGGCTTCTCCAAGGAAAGTATCCTCCCG
AAAAGGAACAGCGACAAGCTGATCGCACGCAAAAAAGATTGGGACCCCAAGAAATACGGCGGATTCGATT
CTCCTACAGTCGCTTACAGTGTACTGGTTGTGGCCAAAGTGGAGAAAGGGAAGTCTAAAAAACTCAAAAG
CGTCAAGGAACTGCTGGGCATCACAATCATGGAGCGATCAAGCTTCGAAAAAAACCCCATCGACTTTCTC
GAGGCGAAAGGATATAAAGAGGTCAAAAAAGACCTCATCATTAAGCTTCCCAAGTACTCTCTCTTTGAGC
TTGAAAACGGCCGGAAACGAATGCTCGCTAGTGCGGGCGAGCTGCAGAAAGGTAACGAGCTGGCACTGCC
CTCTAAATACGTTAATTTCTTGTATCTGGCCAGCCACTATGAAAAGCTCAAAGGGTCTCCCGAAGATAAT
GAGCAGAAGCAGCTGTTCGTGGAACAACACAAACACTACCTTGATGAGATCATCGAGCAAATAAGCGAAT
TCTCCAAAAGAGTGATCCTCGCCGACGCTAACCTCGATAAGGTGCTTTCTGCTTACAATAAGCACAGGGA
TAAGCCCATCAGGGAGCAGGCAGAAAACATTATCCACTTGTTTACTCTGACCAACTTGGGCGCGCCTGCA
GCCTTCAAGTACTTCGACACCACCATAGACAGAAAGCGGTACACCTCTACAAAGGAGGTCCTGGACGCCA
CACTGATTCATCAGTCAATTACGGGGCTCTATGAAACAAGAATCGACCTCTCTCAGCTCGGTGGAGACAG
CAGGGCTGACCCCAAGAAGAAGAGGAAGGTGTCTCGAGCTGGATCCGGAGCCACGAACTTCTCTCTGTTA
AAGCAAGCAGGGGACGTGGAAGAAAACCCCGGTCCTATGCCCGCCATGAAGATCGAGTGCCGCATCACCG
GCACCCTGAACGGCGTGGAGTTCGAGCTGGTGGGCGGCGGAGAGGGCACCCCCGAGCAGGGCCGCATGAC
CAACAAGATGAAGAGCACCAAAGGCGCCCTGACCTTCAGCCCCTACCTGCTGAGCCACGTGATGGGCTAC
GGCTTCTACCACTTCGGCACCTACCCCAGCGGCTACGAGAACCCCTTCCTGCACGCCATCAACAACGGCG
GCTACACCAACACCCGCATCGAGAAGTACGAGGACGGCGGCGTGCTGCACGTGAGCTTCAGCTACCGCTA
CGAGGCCGGCCGCGTGATCGGCGACTTCAAGGTGGTGGGCACCGGCTTCCCCGAGGACAGCGTGATCTTC
ACCGACAAGATCATCCGCAGCAACGCCACCGTGGAGCACCTGCACCCCATGGGCGATAACGTGCTGGTGG
GCAGCTTCGCCCGCACCTTCAGCCTGCGCGACGGCGGCTACTACAGCTTCGTGGTGGACAGCCACATGCA
CTTCAAGAGCGCCATCCACCCCAGCATCCTGCAGAACGGGGGCCCCATGTTCGCCTTCCGCCGCGTGGAG
GAGCTGCACAGCAACACCGAGCTGGGCATCGTGGAGTACCAGCACGCCTTCAAGACCCCCATCGCCTTCG
CCAGATCTCGAGCTCGATGAGTTTGGACAAACCACAACTAGAATGCAGTGAAAAAAATGCTTTATTTGTG
AAATTTGTGATGCTATTGCTTTATTTGTAACCATTATAAGCTGCAATAAACAAGTTAACAACAACAATTG
CATTCATTTTATGTTTCAGGTTCAGGGGGAGGTGTGGGAGGTTTTTTAAAGCAAGTAAAACCTCTACAAA
TGTGGTACTTAAGAGGGGGAGACCAAAGGGCGAGACGTTAAGGCCTCACGTGACATGTGAGCAAAAGGCC
AGCAAAAGGCCAGGAACCGTAAAAAGGCCGCGTTGCTGGCGTTTTTCCATAGGCTCCGCCCCCCTGACGA
GCATCACAAAAATCGACGCTCAAGTCAGAGGTGGCGAAACCCGACAGGACTATAAAGATACCAGGCGTTT
CCCCCTGGAAGCTCCCTCGTGCGCTCTCCTGTTCCGACCCTGCCGCTTACGGGATACCTGTCCGCCTTTC
TCCCTTCGGGAAGCGTGGCGCTTTCTCATAGCTCACGCTGTAGGTATCTCAGTTCGGTGTAGGTCGTTCG
CTCCAAGCTGGGCTGTGTGCACGAACCCCCCGTTCAGCCCGACCGCTGCGCCTTATCCGGTAACTATCGT
CTTGAGTCCAACCCGGTAAGACACGACTTATCGCCACTGGCAGCAGCCACTGGTAACAGGATTAGCAGAG
CGAGGTATGTAGGCGGTGCTACAGAGTTCTTGAAGTGGTGGCCTAACTACGGCTACACTAGAAGAACAGT
ATTTGGTATCTGCGCTCTGCTGAAGCCAGTTACCTTCGGAAAAAGAGTTGGTAGCTCTTGATCCGGCAAA
CAAACCACCGCTGGTAGCGGTGGTTTTTTTGTTTGCAAGCAGCAGATTACGCGCAGAAAAAAAGGATCTC
AAGAAGATCCTTTGATCTTTTCTACGGGGTCTGACGCTCAGTGGAACGAAAACTCACGTTAAGGGATTTT
GGTCATGCCGTCTCAGAAGAACTCGTCAAGAAGGCGATAGAAGGCGATGCGCTGCGAATCGGGAGCGGCG
ATACCGTAAAGCACGAGGAAGCGGTCAGCCCATTCGCCGCCAAGCTCTTCAGCAATATCACGGGTAGCCA
ACGCTATGTCCTGATAGCGGTCCGCCACACCCAGCCGGCCACAGTCGATGAATCCAGAAAAGCGGCCATT
TTCCACCATGATATTCGGCAAGCAGGCATCGCCATGGGTCACGACGAGATCCTCGCCGTCGGGCATGCTC
GCCTTGAGCCTGGCGAACAGTTCGGCTGGCGCGAGCCCCTGATGCTCTTCGTCCAGATCATCCTGATCGA
CAAGACCGGCTTCCATCCGAGTACGTGCTCGCTCGATGCGATGTTTCGCTTGGTGGTCGAATGGGCAGGT
AGCCGGATCAAGCGTATGCAGCCGCCGCATTGCATCAGCCATGATGGATACTTTCTCGGCAGGAGCAAGG
TGAGATGACAGGAGATCCTGCCCCGGCACTTCGCCCAATAGCAGCCAGTCCCTTCCCGCTTCAGTGACAA
CGTCGAGCACAGCTGCGCAAGGAACGCCCGTCGTGGCCAGCCACGATAGCCGCGCTGCCTCGTCTTGCAG
TTCATTCAGGGCACCGGACAGGTCGGTCTTGACAAAAAGAACCGGGCGCCCCTGCGCTGACAGCCGGAAC
ACGGCGGCATCAGAGCAGCCGATTGTCTGTTGTGCCCAGTCATAGCCGAATAGCCTCTCCACCCAAGCGG
CCGGAGAACCTGCGTGCAATCCATCTTGTTCAATCAT
Features (pLannotate 1.2.2; 14 found; start..end, strand, type, name):
      1..27      -  promoter       AmpR promoter (fragment): bla
     44..65      -  protein_bind   attB2 (fragment): mutant version of attB; recombination site for the Gateway® BP reaction BP Clonase™
     74..165     +  promoter       SV40 promoter (fragment): SV40 enhancer and early promoter
    327..704     +  enhancer       CMV enhancer: human cytomegalovirus immediate early enhancer
    706..905     +  promoter       CMV promoter: human cytomegalovirus (CMV) immediate early promoter
   1000..1132    +  intron         chimeric intron: chimera between introns from human β-globin and immunoglobulin heavy chain genes
   1150..1341    +  CDS            dnaB (fragment): DNAB_SYNY3 - Experimental evidence at protein level: Swiss-Prot protein existence level 1. Participates in initiation and elongation during chromosome replication; it exhibits DNA-dependent ATPase activity. From Synechocystis sp. (strain PCC 6803 / Kazusa).
   1324..3288    +  CDS            Cas9 (fragment): Cas9 (Csn1) endonuclease from the Streptococcus pyogenes Type II CRISPR/Cas system generates RNA-guided double strand breaks in DNA
   3340..3396    +  CDS            P2A: 2A peptide from porcine teschovirus-1 polyprotein Eukaryotic ribosomes fail to insert a peptide bond between the Gly and Pro residues, yielding separate polypeptides.
   3397..4062    +  CDS            ppluGFP2: ppluGFP2 is a basic (constitutively fluorescent) green fluorescent protein published in 2004, derived from Pontellina plumata.
   4105..4186    -  polyA_signal   SV40 poly(A) signal: SV40 polyadenylation signal
   4209..4277    -  CDS            large T antigen (fragment): large T antigen from SV40 (simian virus 40)
   4384..4972    -  rep_origin     ori: high-copy-number ColE1/pMB1/pBR322/pUC origin of replication
   5053..5847    -  CDS            NeoR/KanR: aminoglycoside phosphotransferase from Tn5; aph(3')-II (or nptII); confers resistance to neomycin, kanamycin, and G418 (Geneticin®)
