[The description below was written by a language model from this plasmid's Addgene catalogue record and pLannotate feature annotations shown in this document.]
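Description:
pSMVP-Cas9C-P2A-turboGFP is a 5.8 kb mammalian expression plasmid built on the pMAX backbone that produces the C-terminal half of a split Streptococcus pyogenes Cas9 together with a green fluorescent reporter. It is propagated in bacteria through a high-copy ColE1/pUC-type origin and selected with kanamycin via the Tn5 aminoglycoside phosphotransferase (NeoR/KanR) gene, which appears to be driven by the short bla promoter fragment annotated just upstream of it across the plasmid junction.

The expression cassette begins with a fragment of the SV40 enhancer/early promoter followed by the CMV immediate-early enhancer and promoter, a hybrid arrangement that may be what the "SMVP" in the name refers to, although the record does not define the term. A chimeric β-globin/immunoglobulin intron follows, a standard element for improving transcript processing and expression. The open reading frame opens with a segment matching the Synechocystis DnaB protein, which abuts a roughly 2 kb fragment of Cas9. DnaB is a known source of split inteins, so this segment is probably the intein half that lets Cas9C be joined by protein trans-splicing to a separately expressed N-terminal half, though the record itself does not state this. Downstream, a P2A ribosomal-skipping peptide links Cas9C to turboGFP (annotated as the Pontellina plumata-derived ppluGFP2), so both proteins are made as separate polypeptides from one transcript, which is terminated by an SV40 polyadenylation signal. A residual attB2 Gateway site fragment is also present.

The plasmid is intended for transfection into mammalian cells, where GFP fluorescence marks cells expressing Cas9C. Nuclease activity would require the complementary Cas9 N-terminal construct and a guide RNA, neither of which is on this plasmid.
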