Addgene plasmid #80935: pSMVP-Cas9C-P2A-turboGFP
Purpose: Plasmid that expresses Cas9C in mammalian cells; co-expresses turboGFP.
Depositing lab: George Church. Publication: A multifunctional AAV-CRISPR-Cas9 and its host response. Chew WL, Tabebordbar M, Cheng JK, Mali P, Wu EY, Ng AH, Zhu K, Wagers AJ, Church GM. Nat Methods. 2016 Sep 5. doi: 10.1038/nmeth.3993. PubMed 27595405.
Backbone
  Vector backbone: pMAX
  Backbone manufacturer: Lonza
  Backbone size w/o insert (bp): 2900
  Total vector size (bp): 5847
  Vector type: Mammalian Expression, CRISPR, Synthetic Biology
Growth in bacteria
  Bacterial resistance: Kanamycin, 50 μg/mL
  Growth temperature: 37°C
  Growth strain: NEB Stable
  Copy number: Unknown
Gene/Insert
  Gene/Insert name: Cas9C (alt name: Split-Cas9 C-terminal half with P2A-turboGFP)
  Species: Synthetic
Terms and licenses: Academic/Nonprofit Terms; Industry Terms: Not Available to Industry
How to cite: pSMVP-Cas9C-P2A-turboGFP was a gift from George Church (Addgene plasmid # 80935 ; http://n2t.net/addgene:80935 ; RRID:Addgene_80935)
