>Addgene plasmid #80935 | pSMVP-Cas9C-P2A-turboGFP | addgene partial sequence | sequence record 158457 | chim-int-F 5'-TCTTACTGACATCCACTTTGCC-3'
AGCCGCTAGCGCTACCGGTCGCCACCATGGCGGCGGCGTGCCCGGAACTGCGTCAGCTGGCGCAGAGCGA
TGTGTATTGGGATCCGATTGTGAGCATTGAACCGGATGGCGTGGAAGAAGTGTTTGATCTGACCGTGCCG
GGCCCGCATAACTTTGTGGCGAACGATATTATTGCGCATAACTCTGGCCAGGGGGACAGTCTTCACGAGC
ACATCGCTAATCTTGCAGGTAGCCCAGCTATCAAAAAGGGAATACTGCAGACCGTTAAGGTCGTGGATGA
ACTCGTCAAAGTAATGGGAAGGCATAAGCCCGAGAATATCGTTATCGAGATGGCCCGAGAGAACCAAACT
ACCCAGAAGGGACAGAAGAACAGTAGGGAAAGGATGAAGAGGATTGAAGAGGGTATAAAAGAACTGGGGT
CCCAAATCCTTAAGGAACACCCAGTTGAAAACACCCAGCTTCAGAATGAGAAGCTCTACCTGTACTACCT
GCAGAACGGCAGGGACATGTACGTGGATCAGGAACTGGACATCAATCGGCTCTCCGACTACGACGTGGAT
CATATCGTGCCCCAGTCTTTTCTCAAAGATGATTCTATTGATAATAAAGTGTTGACAAGATCCGATAAAA
ATAGAGGGAAGAGTGATAACGTCCCCTCAGAAGAAGTTGTCAAGAAAATGAAAAATTATTGGCGGCAGCT
GCTGAACGCCAAACTGATCACACAACGGAAGTTCGATAATCTGACTAAGGCTGAACGAGGTGGCCTGTCT
GAGTTGGATAAAGCCGGCTTCATCAAAAGGCAGCTTGTTGAGACACGCCAGATCACCAAGCACGTG
