>Addgene plasmid #80935 | pSMVP-Cas9C-P2A-turboGFP | addgene partial sequence | sequence record 158458 | EBV-rev 5'-GTGGTTTGTCCAAACTCATC-3'
AGCGATGGGGGTCTTGAAGGCGTGCTGGTACTCCACGATGCCCAGCTCGGTGTTGCTGTGCAGCTCCTCC
ACGCGGCGGAAGGCGAACATGGGGCCCCCGTTCTGCAGGATGCTGGGGTGGATGGCGCTCTTGAAGTGCA
TGTGGCTGTCCACCACGAAGCTGTAGTAGCCGCCGTCGCGCAGGCTGAAGGTGCGGGCGAAGCTGCCCAC
CAGCACGTTATCGCCCATGGGGTGCAGGTGCTCCACGGTGGCGTTGCTGCGGATGATCTTGTCGGTGAAG
ATCACGCTGTCCTCGGGGAAGCCGGTGCCCACCACCTTGAAGTCGCCGATCACGCGGCCGGCCTCGTAGC
GGTAGCTGAAGCTCACGTGCAGCACGCCGCCGTCCTCGTACTTCTCGATGCGGGTGTTGGTGTAGCCGCC
GTTGTTGATGGCGTGCAGGAAGGGGTTCTCGTAGCCGCTGGGGTAGGTGCCGAAGTGGTAGAAGCCGTAG
CCCATCACGTGGCTCAGCAGGTAGGGGCTGAAGGTCAGGGCGCCTTTGGTGCTCTTCATCTTGTTGGTCA
TGCGGCCCTGCTCGGGGGTGCCCTCTCCGCCGCCCACCAGCTCGAACTCCACGCCGTTCAGGGTGCCGGT
GATGCGGCACTCGATCTTCATGGCGGGCATAGGACCGGGGTTTTCTTCCACGTCCCCTGCTTGCTTTAAC
AGAGAGAAGTTCGTGGCTCCGGATCCAGCTCGAGACACCTTCCTCTTCTTCTTGGGGTCAGCCCTGCTGT
CTCCACCGAGCTGAGAGAGGTCGATTCTTGTTTCATAGAGCCCCGTAATTGACTGATGAATCAGTGTGGC
GTCCAGGACCTCCTTTGTAGAGGTGTACCGCTTTCTGTCTATGGTGGTGTCGA
